>Addgene plasmid #80953 | Flag-Gsdmd-CT | addgene full sequence | sequence record 156318 | Addgene assembled full plasmid sequence
CCATTCGCCATTCAGGCTGCGCAACTGTTGGGAAGGGCGATCGGTGCGGGCCTCTTCGCTATTACGCCAG
CTGGCGAAAGGGGGATGTGCTGCAAGGCGATTAAGTTGGGTAACGCCAGGGTTTTCCCAGTCACGACGTT
GTAAAACGACGGCCAGTGCCAAGCTGATCTATACATTGAATCAATATTGGCAATTAGCCATATTAGTCAT
TGGTTATATAGCATAAATCAATATTGGCTATTGGCCATTGCATACGTTGTATCTATATCATAATATGTAC
ATTTATATTGGCTCATGTCCAATATGACCGCCATGTTGACATTGATTATTGACTAGTTATTAATAGTAAT
CAATTACGGGGTCATTAGTTCATAGCCCATATATGGAGTTCCGCGTTACATAACTTACGGTAAATGGCCC
GCCTGGCTGACCGCCCAACGACCCCCGCCCATTGACGTCAATAATGACGTATGTTCCCATAGTAACGCCA
ATAGGGACTTTCCATTGACGTCAATGGGTGGAGTATTTACGGTAAACTGCCCACTTGGCAGTACATCAAG
TGTATCATATGCCAAGTCCGCCCCCTATTGACGTCAATGACGGTAAATGGCCCGCCTGGCATTATGCCCA
GTACATGACCTTACGGGACTTTCCTACTTGGCAGTACATCTACGTATTAGTCATCGCTATTACCATGGTG
ATGCGGTTTTGGCAGTACACCAATGGGCGTGGATAGCGGTTTGACTCACGGGGATTTCCAAGTCTCCACC
CCATTGACGTCAATGGGAGTTTGTTTTGGCACCAAAATCAACGGGACTTTCCAAAATGTCGTAATAACCC
CGCCCCGTTGACGCAAATGGGCGGTAGGCGTGTACGGTGGGAGGTCTATATAAGCAGAGCTCGTTTAGTG
AACCGTCAGAATTAATTCAGATCGATCTACCATGGACTACAAAGACGATGACGACAAGCTTGCGGCCGCG
AATTCAGGGATTGATGAGGAGGAATTAATTGAGGCGGCAGACTTCCAGGGCCTGTATGCTGAGGTGAAGG
CTTGCTCCTCAGAACTGGAGAGCTTGGAAATGGAGTTGAGACAACAGATACTGGTGAACATCGGAAAGAT
TTTACAGGACCAGCCCAGCATGGAAGCCTTAGAGGCCTCACTAGGGCAGGGCCTGTGCAGTGGCGGCCAG
GTGGAGCCTCTGGACGGCCCAGCTGGCTGCATCCTTGAGTGTCTGGTGCTTGACTCTGGAGAACTGGTGC
CGGAACTCGCAGCCCCTATCTTCTACCTGCTGGGAGCACTGGCTGTGCTGAGTGAAACCCAGCAGCAGCT
GCTAGCTAAGGCTCTGGAGACAACGGTGCTGTCAAAGCAGCTGGAGTTGGTGAAGCACGTCTTGGAACAG
AGCACCCCGTGGCAGGAGCAGAGTTCTGTGTCCCTGCCCACCGTGCTCCTTGGGGACTGCTGGGATGAAA
AGAATCCCACCTGGGTCTTGCTAGAAGAATGTGGCCTAAGGCTGCAGGTAGAATCCCCCCAGGTGCACTG
GGAACCAACGTCTCTGATCCCCACAAGTGCGCTCTATGCCTCCCTGTTCCTATTGTCAAGTCTAGGCCAG
AAACCTTGTTAGGGATCCCGGGTGGCATCCCTGTGACCCCTCCCCAGTGCCTCTCCTGGCCCTGGAAGTT
GCCACTCCAGTGCCCACCAGCCTTGTCCTAATAAAATTAAGTTGCATCATTTTGTCTGACTAGGTGTCCT
TCTATAATATTATGGGGTGGAGGGGGGTGGTATGGAGCAAGGGGCAAGTTGGGAAGACAACCTGTAGGGC
CTGCGGGGTCTATTGGGAACCAAGCTGGAGTGCAGTGGCACAATCTTGGCTCACTGCAATCTCCGCCTCC
TGGGTTCAAGCGATTCTCCTGCCTCAGCCTCCCGAGTTGTTGGGATTCCAGGCATGCATGACCAGGCTCA
GCTAATTTTTGTTTTTTTGGTAGAGACGGGGTTTCACCATATTGGCCAGGCTGGTCTCCAACTCCTAATC
TCAGGTGATCTACCCACCTTGGCCTCCCAAATTGCTGGGATTACAGGCGTGAACCACTGCTCCCTTCCCT
GTCCTTCTGATTTTAAAATAACTATACCAGCAGGAGGACGTCCAGACACAGCATAGGCTACCTGGCCATG
CCCAACCGGTGGGACATTTGAGTTGCTTGCTTGGCACTGTCCTCTCATGCGTTGGGTCCACTCAGTAGAT
GCCTGTTGAATTGGGTACGCGGCCAGCTTGGCTGTGGAATGTGTGTCAGTTAGGGTGTGGAAAGTCCCCA
GGCTCCCCAGCAGGCAGAAGTATGCAAAGCATGCATCTCAATTAGTCAGCAACCAGGTGTGGAAAGTCCC
CAGGCTCCCCAGCAGGCAGAAGTATGCAAAGCATGCATCTCAATTAGTCAGCAACCATAGTCCCGCCCCT
AACTCCGCCCATCCCGCCCCTAACTCCGCCCAGTTCCGCCCATTCTCCGCCCCATGGCTGACTAATTTTT
TTTATTTATGCAGAGGCCGAGGCCGCCTCGGCCTCTGAGCTATTCCAGAAGTAGTGAGGAGGCTTTTTTG
GAGGAATTGATCAGCTTGGGATCTGATCAAGAGACAGGATGAGGATCGTTTCGCATGATTGAACAAGATG
GATTGCACGCAGGTTCTCCGGCCGCTTGGGTGGAGAGGCTATTCGGCTATGACTGGGCACAACAGACAAT
CGGCTGCTCTGATGCCGCCGTGTTCCGGCTGTCAGCGCAGGGGCGCCCGGTTCTTTTTGTCAAGACCGAC
CTGTCCGGTGCCCTGAATGAACTGCAGGACGAGGCAGCGCGGCTATCGTGGCTGGCCACGACGGGCGTTC
CTTGCGCAGCTGTGCTCGACGTTGTCACTGAAGCGGGAAGGGACTGGCTGCTATTGGGCGAAGTGCCGGG
GCAGGATCTCCTGTCATCTCACCTTGCTCCTGCCGAGAAAGTATCCATCATGGCTGATGCAATGCGGCGG
CTGCATACGCTTGATCCGGCTACCTGCCCATTCGACCACCAAGCGAAACATCGCATCGAGCGAGCACGTA
CTCGGATGGAAGCCGGTCTTGTCGATCAGGATGATCTGGACGAAGAGCATCAGGGGCTCGCGCCAGCCGA
ACTGTTCGCCAGGCTCAAGGCGCGCATGCCCGACGGCGAGGATCTCGTCGTGACCCATGGCGATGCCTGC
TTGCCGAATATCATGGTGGAAAATGGCCGCTTTTCTGGATTCATCGACTGTGGCCGGCTGGGTGTGGCGG
ACCGCTATCAGGACATAGCGTTGGCTACCCGTGATATTGCTGAAGAGCTTGGCGGCGAATGGGCTGACCG
CTTCCTCGTGCTTTACGGTATCGCCGCTCCCGATTCGCAGCGCATCGCCTTCTATCGCCTTCTTGACGAG
TTCTTCTGAGCGGGACTCTGGGGTTCGAAATGACCGACCAAGCGACGCCCAACCTGCCATCACGAGATTT
CGATTCCACCGCCGCCTTCTATGAAAGGTTGGGCTTCGGAATCGTTTTCCGGGACGCCGGCTGGATGATC
CTCCAGCGCGGGGATCTCATGCTGGAGTTCTTCGCCCACCCCGGGCTCGATCCCCTCGCGAGTTGGTTCA
GCTGCTGCCTGAGGCTGGACGACCTCGCGGAGTTCTACCGGCAGTGCAAATCCGTCGGCATCCAGGAAAC
CAGCAGCGGCTATCCGCGCATCCATGCCCCCGAACTGCAGGAGTGGGGAGGCACGATGGCCGCTTTGGTC
GACCCGGACGGGACGCTCCTGCGCCTGATACAGAACGAATTGCTTGCAGGCATCTCATGAGTGTGTCTTC
CCGTTTTCCGCCTGAGGTCACTGCGTGGATGGAGCGCTGGCGCCTGCTGCGCGACGGCGAGCTGCTCACC
ACCCACTCGCCAAGCTGGAACCGTAAAAAGGCCGCGTTGCTGGCGTTTTTCCATAGGCTCCGCCGATCAT
AATCAGCCATACCACATTTGTAGAGGTTTTACTTGCTTTAAAAAACCTCCCACACCTCCCCCTGAACCTG
AAACATAAAATGAATGCAATTGTTGTTGTTAACTTGTTTATTGCAGCTTATAATGGTTACAAATAAAGCA
ATAGCATCACAAATTTCACAAATAAAGCATTTTTTTCACTGCATTCTAGTTGTGGTTTGTCCAAACTCAT
CAATGTATCTTATCATGTCTGGATCAATTCCCTATAGTGAGTCGTATTAAATTCGTAATCATGTCATAGC
TGTTTCCTGTGTGAAATTGTTATCCGCTCACAATTCCACACAACATACGAGCCGGAAGCATAAAGTGTAA
AGCCTGGGGTGCCTAATGAGTGAGCTAACTCACATTAATTGCGTTGCGCTCACTGCCCGCTTTCCAGTCG
GGAAACCTGTCGTGCCAGCTGCATTAATGAATCGGCCAACGCGCGGGGAGAGGCGGTTTGCGTATTGGGC
GCTCTTCCGCTTCCTCGCTCACTGACTCGCTGCGCTCGGTCGTTCGGCTGCGGCGAGCGGTATCAGCTCA
CTCAAAGGCGGTAATACGGTTATCCACAGAATCAGGGGATAACGCAGGAAAGAACATGTGAGCAAAAGGC
CAGCAAAAGGCCAGGAACCGTAAAAAGGCCGCGTTGCTGGCGTTTTTCCATAGGCTCCGCCCCCCTGACG
AGCATCACAAAAATCGACGCTCAAGTCAGAGGTGGCGAAACCCGACAGGACTATAAAGATACCAGGCGTT
TCCCCCTGGAAGCTCCCTCGTGCGCTCTCCTGTTCCGACCCTGCCGCTTACCGGATACCTGTCCGCCTTT
CTCCCTTCGGGAAGCGTGGCGCTTTCTCATAGCTCACGCTGTAGGTATCTCAGTTCGGTGTAGGTCGTTC
GCTCCAAGCTGGGCTGTGTGCACGAACCCCCCGTTCAGCCCGACCGCTGCGCCTTATCCGGTAACTATCG
TCTTGAGTCCAACCCGGTAAGACACGACTTATCGCCACTGGCAGCAGCCACTGGTAACAGGATTAGCAGA
GCGAGGTATGTAGGCGGTGCTACAGAGTTCTTGAAGTGGTGGCCTAACTACGGCTACACTAGAAGAACAG
TATTTGGTATCTGCGCTCTGCTGAAGCCAGTTACCTTCGGAAAAAGAGTTGGTAGCTCTTGATCCGGCAA
ACAAACCACCGCTGGTAGCGGTGGTTTTTTTGTTTGCAAGCAGCAGATTACGCGCAGAAAAAAAGGATCT
CAAGAAGATCCTTTGATCTTTTCTACGGGGTCTGACGCTCAGTGGAACGAAAACTCACGTTAAGGGATTT
TGGTCATGAGATTATCAAAAAGGATCTTCACCTAGATCCTTTTAAATTAAAAATGAAGTTTTAAATCAAT
CTAAAGTATATATGAGTAAACTTGGTCTGACAGTTACCAATGCTTAATCAGTGAGGCACCTATCTCAGCG
ATCTGTCTATTTCGTTCATCCATAGTTGCCTGACTCCCCGTCGTGTAGATAACTACGATACGGGAGGGCT
TACCATCTGGCCCCAGTGCTGCAATGATACCGCGAGACCCACGCTCACCGGCTCCAGATTTATCAGCAAT
AAACCAGCCAGCCGGAAGGGCCGAGCGCAGAAGTGGTCCTGCAACTTTATCCGCCTCCATCCAGTCTATT
AATTGTTGCCGGGAAGCTAGAGTAAGTAGTTCGCCAGTTAATAGTTTGCGCAACGTTGTTGCCATTGCTA
CAGGCATCGTGGTGTCACGCTCGTCGTTTGGTATGGCTTCATTCAGCTCCGGTTCCCAACGATCAAGGCG
AGTTACATGATCCCCCATGTTGTGCAAAAAAGCGGTTAGCTCCTTCGGTCCTCCGATCGTTGTCAGAAGT
AAGTTGGCCGCAGTGTTATCACTCATGGTTATGGCAGCACTGCATAATTCTCTTACTGTCATGCCATCCG
TAAGATGCTTTTCTGTGACTGGTGAGTACTCAACCAAGTCATTCTGAGAATAGTGTATGCGGCGACCGAG
TTGCTCTTGCCCGGCGTCAATACGGGATAATACCGCGCCACATAGCAGAACTTTAAAAGTGCTCATCATT
GGAAAACGTTCTTCGGGGCGAAAACTCTCAAGGATCTTACCGCTGTTGAGATCCAGTTCGATGTAACCCA
CTCGTGCACCCAACTGATCTTCAGCATCTTTTACTTTCACCAGCGTTTCTGGGTGAGCAAAAACAGGAAG
GCAAAATGCCGCAAAAAAGGGAATAAGGGCGACACGGAAATGTTGAATACTCATACTCTTCCTTTTTCAA
TATTATTGAAGCATTTATCAGGGTTATTGTCTCATGAGCGGATACATATTTGAATGTATTTAGAAAAATA
AACAAATAGGGGTTCCGCGCACATTTCCCCGAAAAGTGCCACCTG
[124 nt withheld, positions 6416-6539]
C
[91 nt withheld, positions 6541-6631]
A
[49 nt withheld, positions 6633-6681]
CCTTTGACGTTGGAGTCCACGTTCTTT
[37 nt withheld, positions 6709-6745]
ACCCTATCTCGGTCTATTCTTTTGATTTATAAGGGATTTTGCCGATTTCGGCCTATTGGTTAAAAAATGA
GCTGATTTAACAAAAATTTAACGCGAATTTTAACAAAATATTAACGCTTACAATTT
Features (pLannotate 1.2.2; 22 found; start..end, strand, type, name):
      4..158     -  CDS            lacZα (fragment): LacZα fragment of β-galactosidase; lacZ fragment
    318..697     +  enhancer       CMV enhancer: human cytomegalovirus immediate early enhancer
    699..898     +  promoter       CMV promoter: human cytomegalovirus (CMV) immediate early promoter
    944..964     +  CDS            3xFLAG (fragment): three tandem FLAG® epitope tags
    966..1619    +  CDS            Gsdmd (fragment): GSDMD_MOUSE - Also known as Gsdmdc1. Experimental evidence at protein level: Swiss-Prot protein existence level 1. [Gasdermin-D, N-terminal]: Promotes pyroptosis in response to microbial infection and danger signals (PubMed:26375003, PubMed:26375259, PubMed:26611636, PubMed:27383986, PubMed:27385778, PubMed:27418190, PubMed:32820063). Produced by the cleavage of gasdermin-D by inflammatory caspases CASP1 or CASP4/CASP11 in response to canonical, as well as non-canonical (such as cytosolic LPS) inflammasome activators (PubMed:26375003, PubMed:26375259, PubMed:26611636, PubMed:27383986, PubMed:2
   1630..2252    +  polyA_signal   hGH poly(A) signal: human growth hormone polyadenylation signal
   2294..2591    +  promoter       SV40 promoter: SV40 enhancer and early promoter
   2645..3436    +  CDS            neo: KKA2_KLEPN - Also known as kan, nptII. Experimental evidence at protein level: Swiss-Prot protein existence level 1. Resistance to kanamycin, neomycin, paromomycin, ribostamycin, butirosin and gentamicin B. From Klebsiella pneumoniae.
   3460..3837    +  CDS            ble: BLE_KLEPN - Experimental evidence at protein level: Swiss-Prot protein existence level 1. Binding protein with a strong affinity to the bleomycin family of antibiotics. Binds to CL990; an antimitotic-antibiotic compound. From Klebsiella pneumoniae.
   3879..3938    +  CDS            str (fragment): STR_KLEPN - Protein inferred from homology: Swiss-Prot protein existence level 3. The aminoglycoside phosphotransferases achieve inactivation of their antibiotic substrates by phosphorylation. From Klebsiella pneumoniae.
   3961..3984    -  rep_origin     CloDF13 ori (fragment): Plasmids containing the CloDF13 (CDF) origin of replication can be propagated in E. coli cells that contain additional plasmids with compatible origins.
   3985..4068    +  CDS            large T antigen (fragment): large T antigen from SV40 (simian virus 40)
   4091..4225    +  polyA_signal   SV40 poly(A) signal: SV40 polyadenylation signal
   4231..4249    -  promoter       T7 promoter: promoter for bacteriophage T7 RNA polymerase
   4287..4303    -  protein_bind   lac operator: The lac repressor binds to the lac operator to inhibit transcription in E. coli. This inhibition can be relieved by adding lactose or isopropyl-β-D-thiogalactopyranoside (IPTG). lac repressor encoded by lacI
   4311..4341    -  promoter       lac promoter: promoter for the E. coli lac operon
   4356..4377    -  protein_bind   CAP binding site: CAP binding activates transcription in the presence of cAMP. E. coli catabolite activator protein
   4390..4482    -  CDS            lacI (fragment): lac repressor; lacI; The lac repressor binds to the lac operator to inhibit transcription in E. coli. This inhibition can be relieved by adding lactose or isopropyl-β-D-thiogalactopyranoside (IPTG).
   4665..5253    -  rep_origin     ori: high-copy-number ColE1/pMB1/pBR322/pUC origin of replication
   5424..6284    -  CDS            AmpR: β-lactamase; bla; confers resistance to ampicillin, carbenicillin, and related antibiotics
   6285..6389    -  promoter       AmpR promoter: bla
   6416..6844    +  rep_origin     f1 ori (sequence partly withheld): f1 bacteriophage origin of replication; arrow indicates direction of (+) strand synthesis
