[The description below was written by a language model from this plasmid's Addgene catalogue record and pLannotate feature annotations shown in this document.]
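Description:
Flag-Gsdmd-CT is a mammalian expression plasmid built on the commercial pFlag-CMV-4 backbone, carrying the C-terminal fragment of mouse gasdermin D (Gsdmd). The annotated full sequence is about 6.9 kb. In E. coli it is maintained as a high-copy plasmid through a ColE1/pUC-type origin and selected with ampicillin via the β-lactamase gene; an f1 origin is also present, which permits single-stranded DNA production. Short lacZα, lac promoter/operator, lacI, T7 promoter and other fragmentary hits in the feature table appear to be backbone remnants rather than functional parts of the design.

The expression cassette consists of the human CMV immediate-early enhancer and promoter driving a backbone-encoded N-terminal Flag epitope (annotated as a partial 3xFLAG match, consistent with a single tag). The tag is fused to a roughly 650 bp Gsdmd coding segment inserted between retained EcoRI and BamHI sites, followed by the human growth hormone polyadenylation signal. The automated annotation's descriptive text for this segment is the generic protein entry and discusses the N-terminal product, but the catalogue identifies the insert as the C-terminal portion. A second cassette places the neomycin phosphotransferase gene under the SV40 enhancer/early promoter with an SV40 poly(A) signal, which would allow G418 selection of stably transfected cells. Adjacent ble and partial str sequences are also annotated, as in the Tn5 resistance region.

Gasdermin D is cleaved by inflammatory caspases during inflammasome activation, releasing an N-terminal fragment that promotes pyroptosis. This construct lets the C-terminal fragment be expressed alone in mammalian cells and detected or immunoprecipitated through its Flag tag, in the context of work on gasdermin D membrane pore formation.
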