Addgene plasmid #80953: Flag-Gsdmd-CT
Purpose: Expresses Gsdmd-CT in mammalian cells
Depositing lab: Judy Lieberman. Depositing organization: Boston Children's Hospital. Publication: Inflammasome-activated gasdermin D causes pyroptosis by forming membrane pores. Liu X, Zhang Z, Ruan J, Pan Y, Magupalli VG, Wu H, Lieberman J. Nature. 2016 Jul 6;535(7610):153-8. doi: 10.1038/nature18629. PubMed 27383986.
Backbone
  Vector backbone: pFlag-CMV-4
  Backbone manufacturer: Sigma
  Vector type: Mammalian Expression
Growth in bacteria
  Bacterial resistance: Ampicillin, 100 μg/mL
  Growth temperature: 37°C
  Growth strain: DH5alpha
  Copy number: High Copy
Gene/Insert
  Gene/Insert name: Gsdmd-CT
  Species: M. musculus (mouse)
  GenBank ID: NM_026960.4
  Entrez Gene: Gsdmd (a.k.a. 1810036L03Rik, DF5L, Dfna5l, GsdmD-1, Gsdmdc1, M2-4)
  Tag / fusion protein: Flag (N terminal on backbone)
  Cloning method: Restriction Enzyme; 5′ cloning site EcoRI (not destroyed); 3′ cloning site BamHI (not destroyed)
  Sequencing primers: 5′ CMV-F
Terms and licenses: Academic/Nonprofit Terms; Industry Terms: Not Available to Industry
How to cite: Flag-Gsdmd-CT was a gift from Judy Lieberman (Addgene plasmid # 80953 ; http://n2t.net/addgene:80953 ; RRID:Addgene_80953)
