>Addgene plasmid #80953 | Flag-Gsdmd-CT | addgene partial sequence | sequence record 156317 | CMV-F 5'-CGCAAATGGGCGGTAGGCGTG-3'
CTATATAAGCAGAGCTCGTTTAGTGAACCGTCAGAATTAATTCAGATCGATCTACCATGGACTACAAAGA
CGATGACGACAAGCTTGCGGCCGCGAATTCAGGGATTGATGAGGAGGAATTAATTGAGGCGGCAGACTTC
CAGGGCCTGTATGCTGAGGTGAAGGCTTGCTCCTCAGAACTGGAGAGCTTGGAAATGGAGTTGAGACAAC
AGATACTGGTGAACATCGGAAAGATTTTACAGGACCAGCCCAGCATGGAAGCCTTAGAGGCCTCACTAGG
GCAGGGCCTGTGCAGTGGCGGCCAGGTGGAGCCTCTGGACGGCCCAGCTGGCTGCATCCTTGAGTGTCTG
GTGCTTGACTCTGGAGAACTGGTGCCGGAACTCGCAGCCCCTATCTTCTACCTGCTGGGAGCACTGGCTG
TGCTGAGTGAAACCCAGCAGCAGCTGCTAGCTAAGGCTCTGGAGACAACGGTGCTGTCAAAGCAGCTGGA
GTTGGTGAAGCACGTCTTGGAACAGAGCACCCCGTGGCAGGAGCAGAGTTCTGTGTCCCTGCCCACCGTG
CTCCTTGGGGACTGCTGGGATGAAAAGAATCCCACCTGGGTCTTGCTAGAAGAATGTGGCCTAAGGCTGC
AGGTAGAATCCCCCCAGGTGCACTGGGAACCAACGTCTCTGATCCCCACAAGTGCGCTCTATGCCTCCCT
GTTCCTATTGTCAAGTCTAGGCCAGAAACCTTGTTAGGGATCCCGGGTGGCATCCCTGTGACCCCTCCCC
AGTGCCTCTCCTGGCCCTGGAAGTTGCCACTCCAGTGCCCACCAGCCTTGTCCTAATAAAATTAAGTTGC
ATCATTTTGTCTGACTAGGTGTCCTTCTATAATATTATGGGGTGGA
