>Addgene plasmid #80953 | Flag-Gsdmd-CT | addgene partial sequence | sequence record 156319 | hGH-PA-R 5'-CCAGCTTGGTTCCCAATAGA-3'
GGTTGTCTTCCCAACTTGCCCCTTGCTCCATACCACCCCCCTCCACCCCATAATATTATAGAAGGACACC
TAGTCAGACAAAATGATGCAACTTAATTTTATTAGGACAAGGCTGGTGGGCACTGGAGTGGCAACTTCCA
GGGCCAGGAGAGGCACTGGGGAGGGGTCACAGGGATGCCACCCGGGATCCCTAACAAGGTTTCTGGCCTA
GACTTGACAATAGGAACAGGGAGGCATAGAGCGCACTTGTGGGGATCAGAGACGTTGGTTCCCAGTGCAC
CTGGGGGGATTCTACCTGCAGCCTTAGGCCACATTCTTCTAGCAAGACCCAGGTGGGATTCTTTTCATCC
CAGCAGTCCCCAAGGAGCACGGTGGGCAGGGACACAGAACTCTGCTCCTGCCACGGGGTGCTCTGTTCCA
AGACGTGCTTCACCAACTCCAGCTGCTTTGACAGCACCGTTGTCTCCAGAGCCTTAGCTAGCAGCTGCTG
CTGGGTTTCACTCAGCACAGCCAGTGCTCCCAGCAGGTAGAAGATAGGGGCTGCGAGTTCCGGCACCAGT
TCTCCAGAGTCAAGCACCAGACACTCAAGGATGCAGCCAGCTGGGCCGTCCAGAGGCTCCACCTGGCCGC
CACTGCACAGGCCCTGCCCTAGTGAGGCCTCTAAGGCTTCCATGCTGGGCTGGTCCTGTAAAATCTTTCC
GATGTTCACCAGTATCTGTTGTCTCAACTCCATTTCCAAGCTCTCCAGTTCTGAGGAGCAAGCCTTCACC
TCAGCATACAGGCCCTGGAAGTCTGCCGCCTCAATTAATTCCTCCTCATCAATCCCTGAATTCGCGGCCG
CAAGCTTGTCGTCATCGTCTTTGTAGTCCATGGTAGATCGATCTGAATTAATTCTGACGGTTCACTAAAC
GAGCTCTGCTTATATAGACCTCCCACCGTACACGCCTACCGCCCATTTGCGTCAACGGGGCGGGGTTATT
ACGACATTTTGGAA
